Addgene plasmid #65146: pYTK039
Purpose: Encodes mRuby2 as a Type 3a part to be used in the Dueber YTK system
Depositing lab: John Dueber. Depositing organization: University of California, Berkeley. Publication: A Highly Characterized Yeast Toolkit for Modular, Multipart Assembly. Lee ME, DeLoache WC, Cervantes B, Dueber JE. ACS Synth Biol. 2015 Apr 14. 10.1021/sb500366v PubMed 25871405.
Backbone
  Vector backbone: pYTK001
  Vector type: Bacterial Expression
Growth in bacteria
  Bacterial resistance: Chloramphenicol, 25 μg/mL
  Growth temperature: 37°C
  Growth strain: DH10B
  Copy number: High Copy
Gene/Insert
  Gene/Insert name: mRuby2
  Species: Synthetic
  Cloning method: Restriction Enzyme; 5′ cloning site BsmBI (destroyed during cloning); 3′ cloning site BsmBI (destroyed during cloning)
Terms and licenses: Academic/Nonprofit Terms; Industry Terms: Not Available to Industry
Depositor comments: Type 3a parts are used for N-terminal coding sequences. This plasmid encodes for an N-terminal fluorescent protein tag. For more information, please visit the supplemental information in PMID:25871405.
How to cite: pYTK039 was a gift from John Dueber (Addgene plasmid # 65146 ; http://n2t.net/addgene:65146 ; RRID:Addgene_65146)
