[The description below was written by a language model from this plasmid's Addgene catalogue record and pLannotate feature annotations shown in this document.]
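Description:
pYTK039 is a small (about 2.4 kb) part-storage plasmid from a modular yeast toolkit (YTK) for multipart Golden Gate-style assembly. It is built on the pYTK001 part entry backbone and is catalogued as a bacterial vector, although it functions as a carrier for a DNA part rather than as an expression construct. It is maintained in E. coli at high copy through a ColE1/pUC-type origin and is selected with chloramphenicol via a cat (chloramphenicol acetyltransferase) gene driven by its native cat promoter. A lambda t0 terminator lies downstream of the cat gene on the reverse strand, between the resistance cassette and the insert.

The payload is the coding sequence of mRuby2, a constitutively fluorescent red protein derived from Entacmaea quadricolor, listed here as a synthetic insert. It was introduced into the entry vector through BsmBI sites that were destroyed during cloning. The part is formatted as a "Type 3a" element, the toolkit category for N-terminal coding sequences, so it is meant to be joined in frame upstream of another coding part and thereby serve as an N-terminal fluorescent tag. The feature table shows no promoter or terminator attached to mRuby2 and no yeast origin or yeast selection marker. This fits its role as a building block: promoter, downstream coding sequence, terminator and yeast maintenance elements would be supplied by other toolkit parts when a full transcriptional unit is assembled. The flanking assembly sites and overhangs that define the part type are not annotated in the feature table. Typical use is constructing red fluorescent fusion proteins for localisation or expression studies in yeast.
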