Features (pLannotate 1.2.2; 5 found; start..end, strand, type, name):
     11..721     +  CDS            mRuby2: mRuby2 is a basic (constitutively fluorescent) red fluorescent protein published in 2012, derived from Entacmaea quadricolor. It has moderate acid sensitivity.
    741..775     -  terminator     lambda t0 terminator: minimal transcription terminator from phage lambda (Scholtissek and Grosse, 1987)
    849..1505    -  CDS            cat: CAT_ECOLX - Experimental evidence at protein level: Swiss-Prot protein existence level 1. This enzyme is an effector of chloramphenicol resistance in bacteria. From Escherichia coli. This protein is used as a marker in many commonly used cloning vectors, such as pACYC184.
   1506..1603    -  promoter       cat promoter: promoter of the E. coli cat gene encoding chloramphenicol acetyltransferase
   1687..2275    +  rep_origin     ori: high-copy-number ColE1/pMB1/pBR322/pUC origin of replication
>Addgene plasmid #65146 | pYTK039 | depositor full sequence | sequence record 110199 | Full Sequence
TCGGTCTCATATGGTGTCCAAAGGAGAGGAGTTAATCAAGGAAAACATGAGAATGAAAGTTGTCATGGAG
GGCTCCGTTAATGGTCACCAATTCAAGTGTACAGGGGAAGGTGAAGGTAATCCTTACATGGGTACACAAA
CTATGAGAATTAAAGTAATTGAAGGCGGACCACTACCATTTGCATTTGACATTCTGGCAACGTCATTCAT
GTACGGATCACGAACTTTCATCAAGTACCCTAAAGGTATACCAGACTTTTTCAAGCAATCTTTTCCAGAG
GGTTTTACATGGGAAAGGGTTACAAGATACGAAGATGGGGGTGTCGTCACAGTTATGCAAGATACTTCAT
TAGAAGATGGCTGCCTTGTCTATCATGTGCAAGTAAGAGGGGTGAATTTTCCTTCTAACGGACCTGTGAT
GCAGAAAAAGACCAAAGGTTGGGAACCAAATACTGAAATGATGTACCCAGCTGATGGAGGTTTGAGAGGC
TACACACACATGGCGCTTAAAGTTGATGGTGGAGGTCATTTGTCTTGTAGTTTTGTTACCACTTATCGTT
CTAAAAAGACTGTTGGCAATATCAAAATGCCAGGAATACATGCTGTAGACCACAGACTAGAAAGACTCGA
AGAGAGCGATAACGAAATGTTCGTTGTACAGAGAGAGCATGCCGTAGCCAAATTTGCTGGCTTAGGCGGT
GGTATGGATGAATTGTATAAGGGTTCTTGAGACCAGACCAATAAAAAACGCCCGGCGGCAACCGAGCGTT
CTGAACAAATCCAGATGGAGTTCTGAGGTCATTACTGGATCTATCAACAGGAGTCCAAGCGAGCTCGATA
TCAAATTACGCCCCGCCCTGCCACTCATCGCAGTACTGTTGTAATTCATTAAGCATTCTGCCGACATGGA
AGCCATCACAAACGGCATGATGAACCTGAATCGCCAGCGGCATCAGCACCTTGTCGCCTTGCGTATAATA
TTTGCCCATGGTGAAAACGGGGGCGAAGAAGTTGTCCATATTGGCCACGTTTAAATCAAAACTGGTGAAA
CTCACCCAGGGATTGGCTGAAACGAAAAACATATTCTCAATAAACCCTTTAGGGAAATAGGCCAGGTTTT
CACCGTAACACGCCACATCTTGCGAATATATGTGTAGAAACTGCCGGAAATCGTCGTGGTATTCACTCCA
GAGCGATGAAAACGTTTCAGTTTGCTCATGGAAAACGGTGTAACAAGGGTGAACACTATCCCATATCACC
AGCTCACCGTCTTTCATTGCCATACGAAATTCCGGATGAGCATTCATCAGGCGGGCAAGAATGTGAATAA
AGGCCGGATAAAACTTGTGCTTATTTTTCTTTACGGTCTTTAAAAAGGCCGTAATATCCAGCTGAACGGT
CTGGTTATAGGTACATTGAGCAACTGACTGAAATGCCTCAAAATGTTCTTTACGATGCCATTGGGATATA
TCAACGGTGGTATATCCAGTGATTTTTTTCTCCATTTTAGCTTCCTTAGCTCCTGAAAATCTCGATAACT
CAAAAAATACGCCCGGTAGTGATCTTATTTCATTATGGTGAAAGTTGGAACCTCTTACGTGCCCGATCAA
TCATGACCAAAATCCCTTAACGTGAGTTTTCGTTCCACTGAGCGTCAGACCCCGTAGAAAAGATCAAAGG
ATCTTCTTGAGATCCTTTTTTTCTGCGCGTAATCTGCTGCTTGCAAACAAAAAAACCACCGCTACCAGCG
GTGGTTTGTTTGCCGGATCAAGAGCTACCAACTCTTTTTCCGAAGGTAACTGGCTTCAGCAGAGCGCAGA
TACCAAATACTGTTCTTCTAGTGTAGCCGTAGTTAGGCCACCACTTCAAGAACTCTGTAGCACCGCCTAC
ATACCTCGCTCTGCTAATCCTGTTACCAGTGGCTGCTGCCAGTGGCGATAAGTCGTGTCTTACCGGGTTG
GACTCAAGACGATAGTTACCGGATAAGGCGCAGCGGTCGGGCTGAACGGGGGGTTCGTGCACACAGCCCA
GCTTGGAGCGAACGACCTACACCGAACTGAGATACCTACAGCGTGAGCTATGAGAAAGCGCCACGCTTCC
CGAAGGGAGAAAGGCGGACAGGTATCCGGTAAGCGGCAGGGTCGGAACAGGAGAGCGCACGAGGGAGCTT
CCAGGGGGAAACGCCTGGTATCTTTATAGTCCTGTCGGGTTTCGCCACCTCTGACTTGAGCGTCGATTTT
TGTGATGCTCGTCAGGGGGGCGGAGCCTATGGAAAAACGCCAGCAACGCGGCCTTTTTACGGTTCCTGGC
CTTTTGCTGGCCTTTTGCTCACATGTTCTTTCCTGCGTTATCCCCTGATTCTGTGGATAACCGTAG
