>Addgene plasmid #65146 | pYTK039 | addgene partial sequence | sequence record 112491 | CAT-F 5'-GTTTGTGATGGCTTCCATGTC-3'
TACTGCGATGAGTGGCAGGGCGGGGCGTAATTTGATATCGAGCTCGCTTGGACTCCTGTTGATAGATCCA
GTAATGACCTCAGAACTCCATCTGGATTTGTTCAGAACGCTCGGTTGCCGCCGGGCGTTTTTTATTGGTC
TGGTCTCAAGAACCCTTATACAATTCATCCATACCACCGCCTAAGCCAGCAAATTTGGCTACGGCATGCT
CTCTCTGTACAACGAACATTTCGTTATCGCTCTCTTCGAGTCTTTCTAGTCTGTGGTCTACAGCATGTAT
TCCTGGCATTTTGATATTGCCAACAGTCTTTTTAGAACGATAAGTGGTAACAAAACTACAAGACAAATGA
CCTCCACCATCAACTTTAAGCGCCATGTGTGTGTAGCCTCTCAAACCTCCATCAGCTGGGTACATCATTT
CAGTATTTGGTTCCCAACCTTTGGTCTTTTTCTGCATCACAGGTCCGTTAGAAGGAAAATTCACCCCTCT
TACTTGCACATGATAGACAAGGCAGCCATCTTCTAATGAAGTATCTTGCATAACTGTGACGACACCCCCA
TCTTCGTATCTTGTAACCCTTTCCCATGTAAAACCCTCTGGAAAAGATTGCTTGAAAAAGTCTGGTATAC
CTTTAGGGTACTTGATGAAAGTTCGTGATCCGTACATGAATGACGTTGCCAGAATGTCAAATGCAAATGG
TAGTGGTCCGCCTTCAATTACTTTAATTCTCATAGTTTGTGTACCCATGTAAGGATTACCTTCACCTTCC
CCTGTACACTTGAATTGGTGACCATTAACGGAGCCCTCCATGACAACTTTCATTCTCATGTTTTCCTTGA
TTAACTCCTCTCCTTTGGACACCATATGAGACCGACTACGGTTATCCACAGAATCAGGGGATAACGCAGG
AAAGAACATGTGAGCAAAAGGCCAGCAAAAGG
