>Addgene plasmid #65146 | pYTK039 | addgene partial sequence | sequence record 218260 | pRS414-R 5'-CACCTCTGACTTGAGCGTCG-3'
GCCAGCAACGCGGCCTTTTTACGGTTCCTGGCCTTTTGCTGGCCTTTTGCTCACATGTTCTTTCCTGCGT
TATCCCCTGATTCTGTGGATAACCGTAGTCGGTCTCATATGGTGTCCAAAGGAGAGGAGTTAATCAAGGA
AAACATGAGAATGAAAGTTGTCATGGAGGGCTCCGTTAATGGTCACCAATTCAAGTGTACAGGGGAAGGT
GAAGGTAATCCTTACATGGGTACACAAACTATGAGAATTAAAGTAATTGAAGGCGGACCACTACCATTTG
CATTTGACATTCTGGCAACGTCATTCATGTACGGATCACGAACTTTCATCAAGTACCCTAAAGGTATACC
AGACTTTTTCAAGCAATCTTTTCCAGAGGGTTTTACATGGGAAAGGGTTACAAGATACGAAGATGGGGGT
GTCGTCACAGTTATGCAAGATACTTCATTAGAAGATGGCTGCCTTGTCTATCATGTGCAAGTAAGAGGGG
TGAATTTTCCTTCTAACGGACCTGTGATGCAGAAAAAGACCAAAGGTTGGGAACCAAATACTGAAATGAT
GTACCCAGCTGATGGAGGTTTGAGAGGCTACACACACATGGCGCTTAAAGTTGATGGTGGAGGTCATTTG
TCTTGTAGTTTTGTTACCACTTATCGTTCTAAAAAGACTGTTGGCAATATCAAAATGCCAGGAATACATG
CTGTAGACCAC
